Addgene plasmid #231113: pRDB_345
Purpose: (Empty Backbone) ABE activity-based selection cloning vector
Depositing lab: John Doench & David Root. Depositing organization: Broad Institute. Publication: Activity-based selection for enhanced base editor mutational scanning. Kaplan EG, Steger RJ, Shah ST, Drepanos LM, Griffith AL, Reint G, Doench JG. Nat Genet. 2025 Nov;57(11):2920-2929. doi: 10.1038/s41588-025-02366-0. Epub 2025 Oct 14. PubMed 41087678.
Backbone
  Vector backbone: pRDA_722
  Vector type: Lentiviral, CRISPR
  Selectable markers: Puromycin
Growth in bacteria
  Bacterial resistance: Ampicillin, 100 μg/mL
  Growth temperature: 37°C
  Growth strain: NEB Stable
  Copy number: High Copy
Gene/Insert
  Gene/Insert name: None
Terms and licenses: Academic/Nonprofit Terms; Industry Terms: Not Available to Industry
Depositor comments: Please visit https://doi.org/10.1101/2024.11.12.622254 for bioRxiv preprint.
How to cite: pRDB_345 was a gift from John Doench & David Root (Addgene plasmid # 231113 ; http://n2t.net/addgene:231113 ; RRID:Addgene_231113)
