[The description below was written by a language model from this plasmid's Addgene catalogue record and pLannotate feature annotations shown in this document.]
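Description:
pRDB_345 is an empty lentiviral CRISPR cloning backbone, derived from pRDA_722, described as an adenine base editor (ABE) activity-based selection vector. It carries no insert as deposited. In bacteria it is maintained at high copy from a ColE1/pUC-type origin under ampicillin selection (AmpR with its native promoter). The backbone also contains an f1 origin and an SV40/EM7-driven bleomycin/Zeocin resistance cassette with an SV40 poly(A) signal, which lies outside the lentiviral transfer region.

The viral portion has a third-generation-style layout. A CMV enhancer/promoter drives a truncated HIV-1 5' LTR, followed by the Ψ packaging signal with a gag fragment, the RRE for Rev-dependent export, and a cPPT/CTS. The region ends with WPRE, a truncated 3' LTR and a bGH poly(A) signal. Between these elements sit two RNA polymerase III promoters in convergent orientation: a forward human U6 promoter and a reverse-strand H1 promoter adjacent to a fragment of S. pyogenes tracrRNA scaffold. This suggests a site for cloning guide RNA cassettes, although the record does not describe the cloning site itself.

Downstream, the EF-1α core promoter with intron A drives EGFP followed by a puromycin N-acetyltransferase coding sequence that is annotated as two fragments interrupted by a modified SV40 intron. Puromycin is the listed mammalian selectable marker. Given the stated purpose, this split, intron-containing marker may be what links puromycin resistance to base editor activity, but the record does not spell out the mechanism. No base editor or Cas9 coding sequence is annotated, so the editor is presumably supplied separately. The vector is associated with work on improving base editor mutational scanning screens.
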