Features (pLannotate 1.2.2; 37 found; start..end, strand, type, name):
     31..83      -  misc_feature   bom (fragment): basis of mobility region from pBR322
    238..617     +  enhancer       CMV enhancer: human cytomegalovirus immediate early enhancer
    618..817     +  promoter       CMV promoter: human cytomegalovirus (CMV) immediate early promoter
    835..1015    +  LTR            5' LTR (truncated): truncated 5' long terminal repeat (LTR) from HIV-1
   1062..1187    +  misc_feature   HIV-1 Ψ: packaging signal of human immunodeficiency virus type 1
   1171..1534    +  CDS            HIV-1 gag (fragment): gag protein from human immunodeficiency virus 1; gag
   1680..1913    +  misc_feature   RRE: The Rev response element (RRE) of HIV-1 allows for Rev-dependent mRNA export from the nucleus to the cytoplasm.
   2290..2390    +  CDS            Rev (fragment): human immunodeficiency virus 1 (HIV-1) Rev protein; rev; enhances nuclear export of unspliced and incompletely spliced viral mRNAs
   2440..2557    +  misc_feature   cPPT/CTS: central polypurine tract and central termination sequence of HIV-1
   2615..2855    +  promoter       U6 promoter: RNA polymerase III promoter for human U6 snRNA
   2988..3012    +  misc_feature   cPPT/CTS (fragment): central polypurine tract and central termination sequence of HIV-1 (lacking the first T)
   3063..3106    -  misc_RNA       tracrRNA (fragment): trans-activating CRISPR RNA for the Streptococcus pyogenes CRISPR/Cas9 system
   3154..3368    -  promoter       H1 promoter: human H1 RNA promoter
   3394..3605    +  promoter       EF-1α core promoter: core promoter for human elongation factor EF-1α
   3606..4544    +  intron         EF-1α intron A: intron upstream of the start codon of human EF-1α
   4564..5280    +  CDS            EGFP: EGFP is a basic (constitutively fluorescent) green fluorescent protein published in 1996, derived from Aequorea victoria. It is reported to be a rapidly-maturing weak dimer with moderate acid sensitivity.
   5343..5651    +  CDS            PuroR (fragment): puromycin N-acetyltransferase; pac from Streptomyces; confers resistance to puromycin
   5674..5750    +  intron         SV40 intron (fragment): modified SV40 intron with splice donor and acceptor sites
   5750..6034    +  CDS            PuroR (fragment): puromycin N-acetyltransferase; pac from Streptomyces alboniger; confers resistance to puromycin
   6054..6642    +  misc_feature   WPRE: woodchuck hepatitis virus posttranscriptional regulatory element
   6638..6781    +  CDS            nef (fragment): NEF_HV1LA - Experimental evidence at protein level: Swiss-Prot protein existence level 1. Extracellular Nef protein targets CD4(+) T-lymphocytes for apoptosis by interacting with CXCR4 surface receptors. From Human immunodeficiency virus type 1 group M subtype B (isolate Lai) (HIV-1).
   6767..6947    +  LTR            5' LTR (truncated): truncated 5' long terminal repeat (LTR) from HIV-1
   6979..7090    +  polyA_signal   bGH poly(A) signal: bovine growth hormone polyadenylation signal
   7207..7228    +  promoter       SV40 promoter (fragment): SV40 enhancer and early promoter
   7249..7677    +  rep_origin     f1 ori (sequence partly withheld): f1 bacteriophage origin of replication; arrow indicates direction of (+) strand synthesis
   7691..8020    +  promoter       SV40 promoter: SV40 enhancer and early promoter
   8068..8115    +  promoter       EM7 promoter: synthetic bacterial promoter&nbsp
   8134..8508    +  CDS            BleoR: antibiotic-binding protein; Sh ble from Streptoalloteichus hindustanus; confers resistance to bleomycin, phleomycin, and Zeocin™
   8518..8643    +  CDS            ble (fragment): BLE_KLEPN - Experimental evidence at protein level: Swiss-Prot protein existence level 1. Binding protein with a strong affinity to the bleomycin family of antibiotics. Binds to CL990; an antimitotic-antibiotic compound. From Klebsiella pneumoniae.
   8638..8759    +  polyA_signal   SV40 poly(A) signal: SV40 polyadenylation signal
   8830..8852    -  protein_bind   lac operator (fragment): The lac repressor binds to the lac operator to inhibit transcription in E. coli. This inhibition can be relieved by adding lactose or isopropyl-β-D-thiogalactopyranoside (IPTG). lac repressor encoded by lacI
   8856..8886    -  promoter       lac promoter: promoter for the E. coli lac operon
   8901..8922    -  protein_bind   CAP binding site: CAP binding activates transcription in the presence of cAMP. E. coli catabolite activator protein
   8935..9027    -  CDS            lacI (fragment): lac repressor; lacI; The lac repressor binds to the lac operator to inhibit transcription in E. coli. This inhibition can be relieved by adding lactose or isopropyl-β-D-thiogalactopyranoside (IPTG).
   9210..9798    -  rep_origin     ori: high-copy-number ColE1/pMB1/pBR322/pUC origin of replication
   9969..10829   -  CDS            AmpR: β-lactamase; bla; confers resistance to ampicillin, carbenicillin, and related antibiotics
  10830..10934   -  promoter       AmpR promoter: bla
>Addgene plasmid #231113 | pRDB_345 | addgene full sequence | sequence record 458424 | Addgene NGS Result
GTCGACGGATCGGGAGATCTCCCGATCCCCTATGGTGCACTCTCAGTACAATCTGCTCTGATGCCGCATA
GTTAAGCCAGTATCTGCTCCCTGCTTGTGTGTTGGAGGTCGCTGAGTAGTGCGCGAGCAAAATTTAAGCT
ACAACAAGGCAAGGCTTGACCGACAATTGCATGAAGAATCTGCTTAGGGTTAGGCGTTTTGCGCTGCTTC
GCGATGTACGGGCCAGATATACGCGTTGACATTGATTATTGACTAGTTATTAATAGTAATCAATTACGGG
GTCATTAGTTCATAGCCCATATATGGAGTTCCGCGTTACATAACTTACGGTAAATGGCCCGCCTGGCTGA
CCGCCCAACGACCCCCGCCCATTGACGTCAATAATGACGTATGTTCCCATAGTAACGCCAATAGGGACTT
TCCATTGACGTCAATGGGTGGAGTATTTACGGTAAACTGCCCACTTGGCAGTACATCAAGTGTATCATAT
GCCAAGTACGCCCCCTATTGACGTCAATGACGGTAAATGGCCCGCCTGGCATTATGCCCAGTACATGACC
TTATGGGACTTTCCTACTTGGCAGTACATCTACGTATTAGTCATCGCTATTACCATGGTGATGCGGTTTT
GGCAGTACATCAATGGGCGTGGATAGCGGTTTGACTCACGGGGATTTCCAAGTCTCCACCCCATTGACGT
CAATGGGAGTTTGTTTTGGCACCAAAATCAACGGGACTTTCCAAAATGTCGTAACAACTCCGCCCCATTG
ACGCAAATGGGCGGTAGGCGTGTACGGTGGGAGGTCTATATAAGCAGCGCGTTTTGCCTGTACTGGGTCT
CTCTGGTTAGACCAGATCTGAGCCTGGGAGCTCTCTGGCTAACTAGGGAACCCACTGCTTAAGCCTCAAT
AAAGCTTGCCTTGAGTGCTTCAAGTAGTGTGTGCCCGTCTGTTGTGTGACTCTGGTAACTAGAGATCCCT
CAGACCCTTTTAGTCAGTGTGGAAAATCTCTAGCAGTGGCGCCCGAACAGGGACTTGAAAGCGAAAGGGA
AACCAGAGGAGCTCTCTCGACGCAGGACTCGGCTTGCTGAAGCGCGCACGGCAAGAGGCGAGGGGCGGCG
ACTGGTGAGTACGCCAAAAATTTTGACTAGCGGAGGCTAGAAGGAGAGAGATGGGTGCGAGAGCGTCAGT
ATTAAGCGGGGGAGAATTAGATCGCGATGGGAAAAAATTCGGTTAAGGCCAGGGGGAAAGAAAAAATATA
AATTAAAACATATAGTATGGGCAAGCAGGGAGCTAGAACGATTCGCAGTTAATCCTGGCCTGTTAGAAAC
ATCAGAAGGCTGTAGACAAATACTGGGACAGCTACAACCATCCCTTCAGACAGGATCAGAAGAACTTAGA
TCATTATATAATACAGTAGCAACCCTCTATTGTGTGCATCAAAGGATAGAGATAAAAGACACCAAGGAAG
CTTTAGACAAGATAGAGGAAGAGCAAAACAAAAGTAAGACCACCGCACAGCAAGCGGCCGCTGATCTTCA
GACCTGGAGGAGGAGATATGAGGGACAATTGGAGAAGTGAATTATATAAATATAAAGTAGTAAAAATTGA
ACCATTAGGAGTAGCACCCACCAAGGCAAAGAGAAGAGTGGTGCAGAGAGAAAAAAGAGCAGTGGGAATA
GGAGCTTTGTTCCTTGGGTTCTTGGGAGCAGCAGGAAGCACTATGGGCGCAGCGTCAATGACGCTGACGG
TACAGGCCAGACAATTATTGTCTGGTATAGTGCAGCAGCAGAACAATTTGCTGAGGGCTATTGAGGCGCA
ACAGCATCTGTTGCAACTCACAGTCTGGGGCATCAAGCAGCTCCAGGCAAGAATCCTGGCTGTGGAAAGA
TACCTAAAGGATCAACAGCTCCTGGGGATTTGGGGTTGCTCTGGAAAACTCATTTGCACCACTGCTGTGC
CTTGGAATGCTAGTTGGAGTAATAAATCTCTGGAACAGATTTGGAATCACACGACCTGGATGGAGTGGGA
CAGAGAAATTAACAATTACACAAGCTTAATACACTCCTTAATTGAAGAATCGCAAAACCAGCAAGAAAAG
AATGAACAAGAATTATTGGAATTAGATAAATGGGCAAGTTTGTGGAATTGGTTTAACATAACAAATTGGC
TGTGGTATATAAAATTATTCATAATGATAGTAGGAGGCTTGGTAGGTTTAAGAATAGTTTTTGCTGTACT
TTCTATAGTGAATAGAGTTAGGCAGGGATATTCACCATTATCGTTTCAGACCCACCTCCCAACCCCGAGG
GGACCCGACAGGCCCGAAGGAATAGAAGAAGAAGGTGGAGAGAGAGACAGAGACAGATCCATTCGATTAG
TGAACGGATCGGCACTGCGTGCGCCAATTCTGCAGACAAATGGCAGTATTCATCCACAATTTTAAAAGAA
AAGGGGGGATTGGGGGGTACAGTGCAGGGGAAAGAATAGTAGACATAATAGCAACAGACATACAAACTAA
AGAATTACAAAAACAAATTACAAAAATTCAAAATTTTCGGGTTTATTACAGGGACAGCAGAGATCCAGTT
TGGTTAATTAAGGTACCGGGCAGAGAGGGCCTATTTCCCATGATTCCTTCATATTTGCATATACGATACA
AGGCTGTTAGAGAGATAATTAGAATTAATTTGACTGTAAACACAAAGATATTAGTACAAAATACGTGACG
TAGAAAGTAATAATTTCTTGGGTAGTTTGCAGTTTTAAAATTATGTTTTAAAATGGACTATCATATGCTT
ACCGTAACTTGAAAGTATTTCGATTTCTTGGCTTTATATATCTTGTGGAAAGGACGAAACACCGGAGACG
CTTTTTTCGTCTCAGTTTCAGAGCTAAGCACAAGAGTGCATAGCAAGTTGAAATAAGGCTAGTCCGTTTA
CAACTTGAAAAAGTGGCACCCGAGTCGGGTGCTTTTTTGAAAGCTCCACAGTGCAGGGGAAAGAATAGTA
GAGACCCAATGGAAAAAAGCACCGACTCGGTGCCACTTTGCTGTTTCCAGCAAAGTTGATAACGGACTAG
CCTTATTTAAACTTGCTATGCTGTTTCCAGCATAGCTCTTAAACCCGATTACCCTACACATCTGCGGGAA
AGAGTGGTCTCATACAGAACTTATAAGATTCCCAAATCCAAAGACATTTCACGTTTATGGTGATTTCCCA
GAACACATAGCGACATGCAAATATTGCAGGGCGCCACTCCCCTGTCCCTCACAGCCATCTTCCTGCCAGG
GCGCACGCGCGCTGGGTGTTCCCGCCTAGTGACACTGGGCCCGCGATTCCTTGGAGCGGGTTGATGACGT
CAGCGTTCGAACACGGCTCCGGTGCCCGTCAGTGGGCAGAGCGCACATCGCCCACAGTCCCCGAGAAGTT
GGGGGGAGGGGTCGGCAATTGATCCGGTGCCTAGAGAAGGTGGCGCGGGGTAAACTGGGAAAGTGATGTC
GTGTACTGGCTCCGCCTTTTTCCCGAGGGTGGGGGAGAACCGTATATAAGTGCAGTAGTCGCCGTGAACG
TTCTTTTTCGCAACGGGTTTGCCGCCAGAACACAGGTAAGTGCCGTGTGTGGTTCCCGCGGGCCTGGCCT
CTTTACGGGTTATGGCCCTTGCGTGCCTTGAATTACTTCCACCTGGCTGCAGTACGTGATTCTTGATCCC
GAGCTTCGGGTTGGAAGTGGGTGGGAGAGTTCGAGGCCTTGCGCTTAAGGAGCCCCTTCGCCTCGTGCTT
GAGTTGAGGCCTGGCCTGGGCGCTGGGGCCGCCGCGTGCGAATCTGGTGGCACCTTCGCGCCTGTCTCGC
TGCTTTCGATAAGTCTCTAGCCATTTAAAATTTTTGATGACCTGCTGCGACGCTTTTTTTCTGGCAAGAT
AGTCTTGTAAATGCGGGCCAAGATCTGCACACTGGTATTTCGGTTTTTGGGGCCGCGGGCGGCGACGGGG
CCCGTGCGTCCCAGCGCACATGTTCGGCGAGGCGGGGCCTGCGAGCGCGGCCACCGAGAATCGGACGGGG
GTAGTCTCAAGCTGGCCGGCCTGCTCTGGTGCCTGGCCTCGCGCCGCCGTGTATCGCCCCGCCCTGGGCG
GCAAGGCTGGCCCGGTCGGCACCAGTTGCGTGAGCGGAAAGATGGCCGCTTCCCGGCCCTGCTGCAGGGA
GCTCAAAATGGAGGACGCGGCGCTCGGGAGAGCGGGCGGGTGAGTCACCCACACAAAGGAAAAGGGCCTT
TCCGTCCTCAGCCGTCGCTTCATGTGACTCCACGGAGTACCGGGCGCCGTCCAGGCACCTCGATTAGTTC
TCGAGCTTTTGGAGTACGTCGTCTTTAGGTTGGGGGGAGGGGTTTTATGCGATGGAGTTTCCCCACACTG
AGTGGGTGGAGACTGAAGTTAGGCCAGCTTGGCACTTGATGTAATTCTCCTTGGAATTTGCCCTTTTTGA
GTTTGGATCTTGGTTCATTCTCAAGCCTCAGACAGTGGTTCAAAGTTTTTTTCTTCCATTTCAGGTGTCG
TGAAGGAGCCACCATGGTGAGCAAGGGCGAGGAGCTGTTCACCGGGGTGGTGCCCATCCTGGTCGAGCTG
GACGGCGACGTAAACGGCCACAAGTTCAGCGTGTCCGGCGAGGGCGAGGGCGATGCCACCTACGGCAAGC
TGACCCTGAAGTTCATCTGCACCACCGGCAAGCTGCCCGTGCCCTGGCCCACCCTCGTGACCACCCTGAC
CTACGGCGTGCAGTGCTTCAGCCGCTACCCCGACCACATGAAGCAGCACGACTTCTTCAAGTCCGCCATG
CCCGAAGGCTACGTCCAGGAGCGCACCATCTTCTTCAAGGACGACGGCAACTACAAGACCCGCGCCGAGG
TGAAGTTCGAGGGCGACACCCTGGTGAACCGCATCGAGCTGAAGGGCATCGACTTCAAGGAGGACGGCAA
CATCCTGGGGCACAAGCTGGAGTACAACTACAACAGCCACAACGTCTATATCATGGCCGACAAGCAGAAG
AACGGCATCAAGGTGAACTTCAAGATCCGCCACAACATCGAGGACGGCAGCGTGCAGCTCGCCGACCACT
ACCAGCAGAACACCCCCATCGGCGACGGCCCCGTGCTGCTGCCCGACAACCACTACCTGAGCACCCAGTC
CGCCCTGAGCAAAGACCCCAACGAGAAGCGCGATCACATGGTCCTGCTGGAGTTCGTGACCGCCGCCGGG
ATCACTCTCGGCATGGACGAGCTGTACAAGGGAAGCGCAACAAACTTCTCTCTGCTGAAACAAGCCGGAG
ATGTCGAAGAGAATCCTGGACCGACCGAGTACAAGCCCACGGTGCGCCTCGCCACCCGCGACGACGTCCC
CAGGGCCGTACGCACCCTCGCCGCCGCGTTCGCCGACTACCCCGCCACGCGCCACACCGTCGATCCGGAC
CGCCACATCGAGCGGGTCACCGAGCTGCAAGAACTCTTCCTCACGCGCGTCGGGCTCGACATCGGCAAGG
TGTGGGTCGCGGACGACGGCGCCGCCGTGGCGGTCTGGACCACGCCGGAGAGCGTCGAAGCGGGGGCGGT
GTTCGCCGAGATCGGCCCGCGCATGGCCGAGTTGAGCGGTTCCCGGCTGGCAGATGTGTAGGGTAATCGG
GGGTTTTAATTCAGGTCCCGGATCCGGTGGTGGTGCAAATCAAAGAACTGCTCCTCAGTGGATGTTGCCT
TTACTTCTAGCGCAGCAACAGATGGAAGGCCTCCTGGCGCCGCACCGGCCCAAGGAGCCCGCGTGGTTCC
TGGCCACCGTCGGAGTCTCGCCCGACCACCAGGGCAAGGGTCTGGGCAGCGCCGTCGTGCTCCCCGGAGT
GGAGGCGGCCGAGCGCGCCGGGGTGCCCGCCTTCCTGGAGACCTCCGCGCCCCGCAACCTCCCCTTCTAC
GAGCGGCTCGGCTTCACCGTCACCGCCGACGTCGAGGTGCCCGAAGGACCGCGCACCTGGTGCATGACCC
GCAAGCCCGGTGCCGGATCCTGATAAATTCGAAAATCAACCTCTGGATTACAAAATTTGTGAAAGATTGA
CTGGTATTCTTAACTATGTTGCTCCTTTTACGCTATGTGGATACGCTGCTTTAATGCCTTTGTATCATGC
TATTGCTTCCCGTATGGCTTTCATTTTCTCCTCCTTGTATAAATCCTGGTTGCTGTCTCTTTATGAGGAG
TTGTGGCCCGTTGTCAGGCAACGTGGCGTGGTGTGCACTGTGTTTGCTGACGCAACCCCCACTGGTTGGG
GCATTGCCACCACCTGTCAGCTCCTTTCCGGGACTTTCGCTTTCCCCCTCCCTATTGCCACGGCGGAACT
CATCGCCGCCTGCCTTGCCCGCTGCTGGACAGGGGCTCGGCTGTTGGGCACTGACAATTCCGTGGTGTTG
TCGGGGAAATCATCGTCCTTTCCTTGGCTGCTCGCCTGTGTTGCCACCTGGATTCTGCGCGGGACGTCCT
TCTGCTACGTCCCTTCGGCCCTCAATCCAGCGGACCTTCCTTCCCGCGGCCTGCTGCCGGCTCTGCGGCC
TCTTCCGCGTCCTCGCCTTCGCCCTCAGACGAGTCGGATCTCCCTTTGGGCCGCCTCCCCGCGTCGACTT
TAAGACCAATGACTTACAAGGCAGCTGTAGATCTTAGCCACTTTTTAAAAGAAAAGGGGGGACTGGAAGG
GCTAATTCACTCCCAACGAAGATAAGATCTGCTTTTTGCTTGTACTGGGTCTCTCTGGTTAGACCAGATC
TGAGCCTGGGAGCTCTCTGGCTAACTAGGGAACCCACTGCTTAAGCCTCAATAAAGCTTGCCTTGAGTGC
TTCAAGTAGTGTGTGCCCGTCTGTTGTGTGACTCTGGTAACTAGAGATCCCTCAGACCCTTTTAGTCAGT
GTGGAAAATCTCTAGCAGGGCCCGTTTAAACCCGCTGATCAGCCTCGACTGTGCCTTCTAGTTGCCAGCC
ATCTGTTGTTTGCCCCTCCCCCGTGCCTTCCTTGACCCTGGAAGGTGCCACTCCCACTGTCCTTTCCTAA
TAAAATGAGGAAATTGCATCGCATTGTCTGAGTAGGTGTCATTCTATTCTGGGGGGTGGGGTGGGGCAGG
ACAGCAAGGGGGAGGATTGGGAAGATAATAGCAGGCATGCTGGGGATGCGGTGGGCTCTATGGCTTCTGA
GGCGGAAAGAACCAGCTGGGGCTCTAGGGGGTATCCCC
[124 nt withheld, positions 7249-7372]
C
[91 nt withheld, positions 7374-7464]
A
[49 nt withheld, positions 7466-7514]
CCTTTGACGTTGGAGTCCACGTTCTTT
[37 nt withheld, positions 7542-7578]
ACCCTATCTCGGTCTATTCTTTTGATTTATAAGGGATTTTGCCGATTTCGGCCTATTGGTTAAAAAATGA
GCTGATTTAACAAAAATTTAACGCGAATTAATTCTGTGGAATGTGTGTCAGTTAGGGTGTGGAAAGTCCC
CAGGCTCCCCAGCAGGCAGAAGTATGCAAAGCATGCATCTCAATTAGTCAGCAACCAGGTGTGGAAAGTC
CCCAGGCTCCCCAGCAGGCAGAAGTATGCAAAGCATGCATCTCAATTAGTCAGCAACCATAGTCCCGCCC
CTAACTCCGCCCATCCCGCCCCTAACTCCGCCCAGTTCCGCCCATTCTCCGCCCCATGGCTGACTAATTT
TTTTTATTTATGCAGAGGCCGAGGCCGCCTCTGCCTCTGAGCTATTCCAGAAGTAGTGAGGAGGCTTTTT
TGGAGGCCTAGGCTTTTGCAAAAAGCTCCCGGGAGCTTGTATATCCATTTTCGGATCTGATCAGCACGTG
TTGACAATTAATCATCGGCATAGTATATCGGCATAGTATAATACGACAAGGTGAGGAACTAAACCATGGC
CAAGTTGACCAGTGCCGTTCCGGTGCTCACCGCGCGCGACGTCGCCGGAGCGGTCGAGTTCTGGACCGAC
CGGCTCGGGTTCTCCCGGGACTTCGTGGAGGACGACTTCGCCGGTGTGGTCCGGGACGACGTGACCCTGT
TCATCAGCGCGGTCCAGGACCAGGTGGTGCCGGACAACACCCTGGCCTGGGTGTGGGTGCGCGGCCTGGA
CGAGCTGTACGCCGAGTGGTCGGAGGTCGTGTCCACGAACTTCCGGGACGCCTCCGGGCCGGCCATGACC
GAGATCGGCGAGCAGCCGTGGGGGCGGGAGTTCGCCCTGCGCGACCCGGCCGGCAACTGCGTGCACTTCG
TGGCCGAGGAGCAGGACTGACACGTGCTACGAGATTTCGATTCCACCGCCGCCTTCTATGAAAGGTTGGG
CTTCGGAATCGTTTTCCGGGACGCCGGCTGGATGATCCTCCAGCGCGGGGATCTCATGCTGGAGTTCTTC
GCCCACCCCAACTTGTTTATTGCAGCTTATAATGGTTACAAATAAAGCAATAGCATCACAAATTTCACAA
ATAAAGCATTTTTTTCACTGCATTCTAGTTGTGGTTTGTCCAAACTCATCAATGTATCTTATCATGTCTG
TATACCGTCGACCTCTAGCTAGAGCTTGGCGTAATCATGGTCATAGCTGTTTCCTGTGTGAAATTGTTAT
CCGCTCACAATTCCACACAACATACGAGCCGGAAGCATAAAGTGTAAAGCCTGGGGTGCCTAATGAGTGA
GCTAACTCACATTAATTGCGTTGCGCTCACTGCCCGCTTTCCAGTCGGGAAACCTGTCGTGCCAGCTGCA
TTAATGAATCGGCCAACGCGCGGGGAGAGGCGGTTTGCGTATTGGGCGCTCTTCCGCTTCCTCGCTCACT
GACTCGCTGCGCTCGGTCGTTCGGCTGCGGCGAGCGGTATCAGCTCACTCAAAGGCGGTAATACGGTTAT
CCACAGAATCAGGGGATAACGCAGGAAAGAACATGTGAGCAAAAGGCCAGCAAAAGGCCAGGAACCGTAA
AAAGGCCGCGTTGCTGGCGTTTTTCCATAGGCTCCGCCCCCCTGACGAGCATCACAAAAATCGACGCTCA
AGTCAGAGGTGGCGAAACCCGACAGGACTATAAAGATACCAGGCGTTTCCCCCTGGAAGCTCCCTCGTGC
GCTCTCCTGTTCCGACCCTGCCGCTTACCGGATACCTGTCCGCCTTTCTCCCTTCGGGAAGCGTGGCGCT
TTCTCATAGCTCACGCTGTAGGTATCTCAGTTCGGTGTAGGTCGTTCGCTCCAAGCTGGGCTGTGTGCAC
GAACCCCCCGTTCAGCCCGACCGCTGCGCCTTATCCGGTAACTATCGTCTTGAGTCCAACCCGGTAAGAC
ACGACTTATCGCCACTGGCAGCAGCCACTGGTAACAGGATTAGCAGAGCGAGGTATGTAGGCGGTGCTAC
AGAGTTCTTGAAGTGGTGGCCTAACTACGGCTACACTAGAAGAACAGTATTTGGTATCTGCGCTCTGCTG
AAGCCAGTTACCTTCGGAAAAAGAGTTGGTAGCTCTTGATCCGGCAAACAAACCACCGCTGGTAGCGGTG
GTTTTTTTGTTTGCAAGCAGCAGATTACGCGCAGAAAAAAAGGATCTCAAGAAGATCCTTTGATCTTTTC
TACGGGGTCTGACGCTCAGTGGAACGAAAACTCACGTTAAGGGATTTTGGTCATGAGATTATCAAAAAGG
ATCTTCACCTAGATCCTTTTAAATTAAAAATGAAGTTTTAAATCAATCTAAAGTATATATGAGTAAACTT
GGTCTGACAGTTACCAATGCTTAATCAGTGAGGCACCTATCTCAGCGATCTGTCTATTTCGTTCATCCAT
AGTTGCCTGACTCCCCGTCGTGTAGATAACTACGATACGGGAGGGCTTACCATCTGGCCCCAGTGCTGCA
ATGATACCGCGAGACCCACGCTCACCGGCTCCAGATTTATCAGCAATAAACCAGCCAGCCGGAAGGGCCG
AGCGCAGAAGTGGTCCTGCAACTTTATCCGCCTCCATCCAGTCTATTAATTGTTGCCGGGAAGCTAGAGT
AAGTAGTTCGCCAGTTAATAGTTTGCGCAACGTTGTTGCCATTGCTACAGGCATCGTGGTGTCACGCTCG
TCGTTTGGTATGGCTTCATTCAGCTCCGGTTCCCAACGATCAAGGCGAGTTACATGATCCCCCATGTTGT
GCAAAAAAGCGGTTAGCTCCTTCGGTCCTCCGATCGTTGTCAGAAGTAAGTTGGCCGCAGTGTTATCACT
CATGGTTATGGCAGCACTGCATAATTCTCTTACTGTCATGCCATCCGTAAGATGCTTTTCTGTGACTGGT
GAGTACTCAACCAAGTCATTCTGAGAATAGTGTATGCGGCGACCGAGTTGCTCTTGCCCGGCGTCAATAC
GGGATAATACCGCGCCACATAGCAGAACTTTAAAAGTGCTCATCATTGGAAAACGTTCTTCGGGGCGAAA
ACTCTCAAGGATCTTACCGCTGTTGAGATCCAGTTCGATGTAACCCACTCGTGCACCCAACTGATCTTCA
GCATCTTTTACTTTCACCAGCGTTTCTGGGTGAGCAAAAACAGGAAGGCAAAATGCCGCAAAAAAGGGAA
TAAGGGCGACACGGAAATGTTGAATACTCATACTCTTCCTTTTTCAATATTATTGAAGCATTTATCAGGG
TTATTGTCTCATGAGCGGATACATATTTGAATGTATTTAGAAAAATAAACAAATAGGGGTTCCGCGCACA
TTTCCCCGAAAAGTGCCACCTGAC
